Addgene plasmid #170825: PiggyBac EF1a-eGFP-Puro U6 MMP2 g2
Purpose: PiggyBac Cas13d sgRNA plasmid for MMP2 knockdown
Depositing lab: Xiaoping Bao. Depositing organization: Purdue University. Publication: Engineering chimeric antigen receptor neutrophils from human pluripotent stem cells for targeted cancer immunotherapy. Chang Y, Syahirah R, Wang X, Jin G, Torregrosa-Allen S, Elzey BD, Hummel SN, Wang T, Li C, Lian X, Deng Q, Broxmeyer HE, Bao X. Cell Rep. 2022 Jul 19;40(3):111128. doi: 10.1016/j.celrep.2022.111128. PubMed 35858579.
Backbone
  Vector backbone: PiggyBac EF1a-eGFP-Puro U6 BbsI
  Backbone size w/o insert (bp): 5575
  Total vector size (bp): 5580
  Vector type: Mammalian Expression ; Piggybac transposon
  Selectable markers: Puromycin
Growth in bacteria
  Bacterial resistance: Ampicillin, 100 μg/mL
  Growth temperature: 37°C
  Growth strain: DH5alpha
  Copy number: High Copy
Gene/Insert
  Gene/Insert name: Cas13d MMP2 gRNA2
  gRNA/shRNA sequence: ACACGTGAAAAGTGCCTTGCACA
  Species: H. sapiens (human)
  Insert size (bp): 23
  Promoter: U6
  Cloning method: Restriction Enzyme; 5′ cloning site BbsI (destroyed during cloning); 3′ cloning site BbsI (destroyed during cloning)
  Sequencing primers: 5′ TTTCTTGGGTAGTTTGCAGTTTT; 3′ M13 RVS
Terms and licenses: Academic/Nonprofit Terms; Industry Terms: Not Available to Industry
How to cite: PiggyBac EF1a-eGFP-Puro U6 MMP2 g2 was a gift from Xiaoping Bao (Addgene plasmid # 170825 ; http://n2t.net/addgene:170825 ; RRID:Addgene_170825)
