[The description below was written by a language model from this plasmid's Addgene catalogue record and pLannotate feature annotations shown in this document.]
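Description:
PiggyBac EF1a-eGFP-Puro U6 MMP2 g2 is a 5,580 bp mammalian expression plasmid built as a piggyBac transposon vector, designed to deliver a Cas13d guide RNA against human MMP2 for transcript knockdown. In bacteria it is maintained as a high-copy plasmid through a ColE1/pUC-type origin and selected with ampicillin via the β-lactamase gene. Remnants of lac regulatory elements, lacZα, lacI, rop and bom annotated in the backbone are cloning-vector leftovers with no role in the payload.

The payload consists of two adjacent expression units. An EF-1α core promoter drives EGFP followed by puromycin N-acetyltransferase, terminated by an SV40 polyadenylation signal, so that cells carrying the cassette can be identified by green fluorescence and enriched with puromycin. The roughly 100 bp gap between the two coding sequences is not annotated, so the record does not state how they are linked. Immediately downstream, a human U6 RNA polymerase III promoter transcribes the 30-base RfxCas13d direct repeat followed by a 23-nucleotide MMP2-targeting spacer, which was inserted between BbsI sites of the parental guide-cloning backbone, destroying those sites. The direct repeat lets RfxCas13d bind the guide and cleave the complementary MMP2 mRNA. The nuclease itself is not encoded here and must be supplied separately.

The piggyBac terminal repeats implied by the vector type are not picked up in the automated feature table. With a piggyBac transposase provided in trans, they would allow stable genomic integration of the reporter, selection and guide cassettes. The associated work concerns engineering CAR neutrophils from human pluripotent stem cells.
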