Features (pLannotate 1.2.2; 17 found; start..end, strand, type, name):
      1..212     +  promoter       EF-1α core promoter: core promoter for human elongation factor EF-1α
    238..954     +  CDS            EGFP: EGFP is a basic (constitutively fluorescent) green fluorescent protein published in 1996, derived from Aequorea victoria. It is reported to be a rapidly-maturing weak dimer with moderate acid sensitivity.
   1054..1653    +  CDS            PuroR: puromycin N-acetyltransferase; pac from Streptomyces alboniger; confers resistance to puromycin
   1674..1755    +  polyA_signal   SV40 poly(A) signal: SV40 polyadenylation signal
   1756..1996    +  promoter       U6 promoter: RNA polymerase III promoter for human U6 snRNA
   2006..2035    +  misc_RNA       RfxCas13d DR30: 5' processed 30-base direct repeat for an RfxCas13d gRNA (Konermann et al., 2018)
   2353..2369    -  protein_bind   lac operator: The lac repressor binds to the lac operator to inhibit transcription in E. coli. This inhibition can be relieved by adding lactose or isopropyl-β-D-thiogalactopyranoside (IPTG). lac repressor encoded by lacI
   2377..2407    -  promoter       lac promoter: promoter for the E. coli lac operon
   2422..2443    -  protein_bind   CAP binding site: CAP binding activates transcription in the presence of cAMP. E. coli catabolite activator protein
   2456..2548    -  CDS            lacI (fragment): lac repressor; lacI; The lac repressor binds to the lac operator to inhibit transcription in E. coli. This inhibition can be relieved by adding lactose or isopropyl-β-D-thiogalactopyranoside (IPTG).
   2731..3319    -  rep_origin     ori: high-copy-number ColE1/pMB1/pBR322/pUC origin of replication
   3490..4350    -  CDS            AmpR: β-lactamase; bla; confers resistance to ampicillin, carbenicillin, and related antibiotics
   4351..4455    -  promoter       AmpR promoter: bla
   4550..4585    +  CDS            rop (fragment): Rop protein, which maintains plasmids at low copy number; rop
   4687..4786    +  misc_feature   bom (fragment): basis of mobility region from pBR322
   4792..4949    -  CDS            lacZα (fragment): LacZα fragment of β-galactosidase; lacZ fragment
   5266..5400    +  polyA_signal   SV40 poly(A) signal: SV40 polyadenylation signal
>Addgene plasmid #170825 | PiggyBac EF1a-eGFP-Puro U6 MMP2 g2 | addgene full sequence | sequence record 335755 | Addgene NGS Result
GGGCAGAGCGCACATCGCCCACAGTCCCCGAGAAGTTGGGGGGAGGGGTCGGCAATTGAACCGGTGCCTA
GAGAAGGTGGCGCGGGGTAAACTGGGAAAGTGATGTCGTGTACTGGCTCCGCCTTTTTCCCGAGGGTGGG
GGAGAACCGTATATAAGTGCAGTAGTCGCCGTGAACGTTCTTTTTCGCAACGGGTTTGCCGCCAGAACAC
AGGTGTCGTGACGCGGGATCCGCCACCATGGTGAGCAAGGGCGAGGAGCTGTTCACCGGGGTGGTGCCCA
TCCTGGTCGAGCTGGACGGCGACGTAAACGGCCACAAGTTCAGCGTGTCCGGCGAGGGCGAGGGCGATGC
CACCTACGGCAAGCTGACCCTGAAGTTCATCTGCACCACCGGCAAGCTGCCCGTGCCCTGGCCCACCCTC
GTGACCACCCTGACCTACGGCGTGCAGTGCTTCAGCCGCTACCCCGACCACATGAAGCAGCACGACTTCT
TCAAGTCCGCCATGCCCGAAGGCTACGTCCAGGAGCGCACCATCTTCTTCAAGGACGACGGCAACTACAA
GACCCGCGCCGAGGTGAAGTTCGAGGGCGACACCCTGGTGAACCGCATCGAGCTGAAGGGCATCGACTTC
AAGGAGGACGGCAACATCCTGGGGCACAAGCTGGAGTACAACTACAACAGCCACAACGTCTATATCATGG
CCGACAAGCAGAAGAACGGCATCAAGGTGAACTTCAAGATCCGCCACAACATCGAGGACGGCAGCGTGCA
GCTCGCCGACCACTACCAGCAGAACACCCCCATCGGCGACGGCCCCGTGCTGCTGCCCGACAACCACTAC
CTGAGCACCCAGTCCGCCCTGAGCAAAGACCCCAACGAGAAGCGCGATCACATGGTCCTGCTGGAGTTCG
TGACCGCCGCCGGGATCACTCTCGGCATGGACGAGCTGTACAAGCCAAAGAAGAAGCGTAAGGTACCCGG
GGGCAGCGGAGAGGGCAGAGGTTCTCTTCTAACATGCGGTGACGTGGAGGAGAATCCCGGCCCTAGGCTC
GAGATGACCGAGTACAAGCCCACGGTGCGCCTCGCCACCCGCGACGACGTCCCCAGGGCCGTACGCACCC
TCGCCGCCGCGTTCGCCGACTACCCCGCCACGCGCCACACCGTCGATCCGGACCGCCACATCGAGCGGGT
CACCGAGCTGCAAGAACTCTTCCTCACGCGCGTCGGGCTCGACATCGGCAAGGTGTGGGTCGCGGACGAC
GGCGCCGCGGTGGCGGTCTGGACCACGCCGGAGAGCGTCGAAGCGGGGGCGGTGTTCGCCGAGATCGGCC
CGCGCATGGCCGAGTTGAGCGGTTCCCGGCTGGCCGCGCAGCAACAGATGGAAGGCCTCCTGGCGCCGCA
CCGGCCCAAGGAGCCCGCGTGGTTCCTGGCCACCGTCGGCGTCTCGCCCGACCACCAGGGCAAGGGTCTG
GGCAGCGCCGTCGTGCTCCCCGGAGTGGAGGCGGCCGAGCGCGCCGGGGTGCCCGCCTTCCTGGAGACCT
CCGCGCCCCGCAACCTCCCCTTCTACGAGCGGCTCGGCTTCACCGTCACCGCCGACGTCGAGGTGCCCGA
AGGACCGCGCACCTGGTGCATGACCCGCAAGCCCGGTGCCTGATCTAGAGGGCCCGTTTAGTTAACTTGT
TTATTGCAGCTTATAATGGTTACAAATAAAGCAATAGCATCACAAATTTCACAAATAAAGCATTTTTTTC
ACTGCGAGGGCCTATTTCCCATGATTCCTTCATATTTGCATATACGATACAAGGCTGTTAGAGAGATAAT
TGGAATTAATTTGACTGTAAACACAAAGATATTAGTACAAAATACGTGACGTAGAAAGTAATAATTTCTT
GGGTAGTTTGCAGTTTTAAAATTATGTTTTAAAATGGACTATCATATGCTTACCGTAACTTGAAAGTATT
TCGATTTCTTGGCTTTATATATCTTGTGGAAAGGACGAAACACCGAACCCCTACCAACTGGTCGGGGTTT
GAAACACACGTGAAAAGTGCCTTGCACATTTTTTTTAAAAGTTTTGTTACTTTATAGAAGAAATTTTGAG
TTTTTGTTTTTTTTTAATAAATAAATAAACATAAATAAATTGTTTGTTGAATTTATTATTAGTATGTAAG
TGTAAATATAATAAAACTTAATATCTATTCAAATTAATAAATAAACCTCGATATACAGACCGATAAAACA
CATGCGTCAATTTTACGCATGATTATCTTTAACGTACGTCACAATATGATTATCTTTCTAGGGTTAAGTC
GACCTTGGCGTAATCATGGTCATAGCTGTTTCCTGTGTGAAATTGTTATCCGCTCACAATTCCACACAAC
ATACGAGCCGGAAGCATAAAGTGTAAAGCCTGGGGTGCCTAATGAGTGAGCTAACTCACATTAATTGCGT
TGCGCTCACTGCCCGCTTTCCAGTCGGGAAACCTGTCGTGCCAGCTGCATTAATGAATCGGCCAACGCGC
GGGGAGAGGCGGTTTGCGTATTGGGCGCTCTTCCGCTTCCTCGCTCACTGACTCGCTGCGCTCGGTCGTT
CGGCTGCGGCGAGCGGTATCAGCTCACTCAAAGGCGGTAATACGGTTATCCACAGAATCAGGGGATAACG
CAGGAAAGAACATGTGAGCAAAAGGCCAGCAAAAGGCCAGGAACCGTAAAAAGGCCGCGTTGCTGGCGTT
TTTCCATAGGCTCCGCCCCCCTGACGAGCATCACAAAAATCGACGCTCAAGTCAGAGGTGGCGAAACCCG
ACAGGACTATAAAGATACCAGGCGTTTCCCCCTGGAAGCTCCCTCGTGCGCTCTCCTGTTCCGACCCTGC
CGCTTACCGGATACCTGTCCGCCTTTCTCCCTTCGGGAAGCGTGGCGCTTTCTCATAGCTCACGCTGTAG
GTATCTCAGTTCGGTGTAGGTCGTTCGCTCCAAGCTGGGCTGTGTGCACGAACCCCCCGTTCAGCCCGAC
CGCTGCGCCTTATCCGGTAACTATCGTCTTGAGTCCAACCCGGTAAGACACGACTTATCGCCACTGGCAG
CAGCCACTGGTAACAGGATTAGCAGAGCGAGGTATGTAGGCGGTGCTACAGAGTTCTTGAAGTGGTGGCC
TAACTACGGCTACACTAGAAGAACAGTATTTGGTATCTGCGCTCTGCTGAAGCCAGTTACCTTCGGAAAA
AGAGTTGGTAGCTCTTGATCCGGCAAACAAACCACCGCTGGTAGCGGTGGTTTTTTTGTTTGCAAGCAGC
AGATTACGCGCAGAAAAAAAGGATCTCAAGAAGATCCTTTGATCTTTTCTACGGGGTCTGACGCTCAGTG
GAACGAAAACTCACGTTAAGGGATTTTGGTCATGAGATTATCAAAAAGGATCTTCACCTAGATCCTTTTA
AATTAAAAATGAAGTTTTAAATCAATCTAAAGTATATATGAGTAAACTTGGTCTGACAGTTACCAATGCT
TAATCAGTGAGGCACCTATCTCAGCGATCTGTCTATTTCGTTCATCCATAGTTGCCTGACTCCCCGTCGT
GTAGATAACTACGATACGGGAGGGCTTACCATCTGGCCCCAGTGCTGCAATGATACCGCGAGACCCACGC
TCACCGGCTCCAGATTTATCAGCAATAAACCAGCCAGCCGGAAGGGCCGAGCGCAGAAGTGGTCCTGCAA
CTTTATCCGCCTCCATCCAGTCTATTAATTGTTGCCGGGAAGCTAGAGTAAGTAGTTCGCCAGTTAATAG
TTTGCGCAACGTTGTTGCCATTGCTACAGGCATCGTGGTGTCACGCTCGTCGTTTGGTATGGCTTCATTC
AGCTCCGGTTCCCAACGATCAAGGCGAGTTACATGATCCCCCATGTTGTGCAAAAAAGCGGTTAGCTCCT
TCGGTCCTCCGATCGTTGTCAGAAGTAAGTTGGCCGCAGTGTTATCACTCATGGTTATGGCAGCACTGCA
TAATTCTCTTACTGTCATGCCATCCGTAAGATGCTTTTCTGTGACTGGTGAGTACTCAACCAAGTCATTC
TGAGAATAGTGTATGCGGCGACCGAGTTGCTCTTGCCCGGCGTCAATACGGGATAATACCGCGCCACATA
GCAGAACTTTAAAAGTGCTCATCATTGGAAAACGTTCTTCGGGGCGAAAACTCTCAAGGATCTTACCGCT
GTTGAGATCCAGTTCGATGTAACCCACTCGTGCACCCAACTGATCTTCAGCATCTTTTACTTTCACCAGC
GTTTCTGGGTGAGCAAAAACAGGAAGGCAAAATGCCGCAAAAAAGGGAATAAGGGCGACACGGAAATGTT
GAATACTCATACTCTTCCTTTTTCAATATTATTGAAGCATTTATCAGGGTTATTGTCTCATGAGCGGATA
CATATTTGAATGTATTTAGAAAAATAAACAAATAGGGGTTCCGCGCACATTTCCCCGAAAAGTGCCACCT
GACGTCTAAGAAACCATTATTATCATGACATTAACCTATAAAAATAGGCGTATCACGAGGCCCTTTCGTC
TCGCGCGTTTCGGTGATGACGGTGAAAACCTCTGACACATGCAGCTCCCGGAGACGGTCACAGCTTGTCT
GTAAGCGGATGCCGGGAGCAGACAAGCCCGTCAGGGCGCGTCAGCGGGTGTTGGCGGGTGTCGGGGCTGG
CTTAACTATGCGGCATCAGAGCAGATTGTACTGAGAGTGCACCATATGCGGTGTGAAATACCGCACAGAT
GCGTAAGGAGAAAATACCGCATCAGGCGCCATTCGCCATTCAGGCTGCGCAACTGTTGGGAAGGGCGATC
GGTGCGGGCCTCTTCGCTATTACGCCAGCTGGCGAAAGGGGGATGTGCTGCAAGGCGATTAAGTTGGGTA
ACGCCAGGGTTTTCCCAGTCACGACGTTGTAAAACGACGGCCAGTGAATTCTTAACCCTAGAAAGATAGT
CTGCGTAAAATTGACGCATGCATTCTTGAAATATTGCTCTCTCTTTCTAAATAGCGCGAATCCGTCGCTG
TGCATTTAGGACATCTCAGTCGCCGCTTGGAGCTCCCGTGAGGCGTGCTTGTCAATGCGGTAAGTGTCAC
TGATTTTGAACTATAACGACCGCGTGAGTCAAAATGACGCATGATTATCTTTTACGTGACTTTTAAGATT
TAACTCATACGATAATTATATTGTTATTTCATGTTCTACTTACGTGATAACTTATTATATATATATTTTC
TTGTTATAGATATCAAACTTGTTTATTGCAGCTTATAATGGTTACAAATAAGGCAATAGCATCACAAATT
TCACAAATAAGGCATTTTTTTCACTGCATTCTAGTTTTGGTTTGTCCAAACTCATCAATGTATCTTATCA
TGTCTGGATCTCAAATCCCTCGGAAGCTGCGCCTGTCTTAGGTTGGAGTGATACATTTTTATCACTTTTA
CCCGTCTTTGGATTAGGCAGTAGCTCTGACGGCCCTCCTGTCTTAGGTTAGTGAAAAATGTCACTCTCTT
ACCCGTCATTGGCTGTCCAGCTTAGCTCGCAGGGGAGGTGGTCTACTAGT
